Addgene plasmid #192203: pXD023 - pLKO-EF1a-Puro-P2A-FLuc-WPRE
Purpose: Lenti-PL(Puro-Luciferase)
Depositing lab: Sidi Chen. Depositing organization: Yale University. Publication: A genome-scale gain-of-function CRISPR screen in CD8 T cells identifies proline metabolism as a means to enhance CAR-T therapy. Ye L, Park JJ, Peng L, Yang Q, Chow RD, Dong MB, Lam SZ, Guo J, Tang E, Zhang Y, Wang G, Dai X, Du Y, Kim HR, Cao H, Errami Y, Clark P, Bersenev A, Montgomery RR, Chen S. Cell Metab. 2022 Apr 5;34(4):595-614.e14. doi: 10.1016/j.cmet.2022.02.009. Epub 2022 Mar 10. PubMed 35276062.
Backbone
  Vector backbone: pLenti
  Vector type: Lentiviral ; Mammalian Expression
Growth in bacteria
  Bacterial resistance: Ampicillin, 100 μg/mL
  Growth temperature: 37°C
  Growth strain: NEB Stable
  Copy number: High Copy
Gene/Insert
  Gene/Insert name: Lenti-PL(Puro-Luciferase)
  Species: Synthetic
  Mutation: NA
  Cloning method: Restriction Enzyme; 5′ cloning site Unknown (unknown if destroyed)
Terms and licenses: Academic/Nonprofit Terms; Industry Terms: Not Available to Industry
How to cite: pXD023 - pLKO-EF1a-Puro-P2A-FLuc-WPRE was a gift from Sidi Chen (Addgene plasmid # 192203 ; http://n2t.net/addgene:192203 ; RRID:Addgene_192203)
