[The description below was written by a language model from this plasmid's Addgene catalogue record and pLannotate feature annotations shown in this document.]
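Description:
pXD023 - pLKO-EF1a-Puro-P2A-FLuc-WPRE is a 9,668 nt lentiviral transfer plasmid for mammalian expression, built on a pLenti/pLKO-type backbone and described in its record simply as "Lenti-PL (Puro-Luciferase)". In bacteria it is maintained through a high-copy ColE1/pUC origin and selected with ampicillin via the β-lactamase gene. The backbone also carries an f1 origin, an SV40 origin and poly(A) signal, T7 and T3 promoters, and remnants of lac elements left over from the parental cloning vector.

The viral portion has a third-generation, self-inactivating layout. An RSV promoter replaces the U3 region of the truncated HIV-1 5' LTR to drive genomic RNA production in packaging cells. It is followed by the Ψ packaging signal with a gag fragment, the Rev response element for Rev-dependent nuclear export, and the cPPT/CTS, which aids nuclear import of the reverse-transcribed genome. The ΔU3 3' LTR inactivates LTR promoter activity after integration, so payload expression depends on the internal promoter.

That promoter is human EF-1α (core promoter plus intron A), which drives a single synthetic open reading frame. It encodes puromycin N-acetyltransferase, annotated as a fragment (consistent with a missing stop codon for the fusion), followed by firefly luciferase (luc+). The P2A self-cleaving peptide named in the plasmid title is not annotated, but it would fit the short gap between the two coding sequences and yield two separate proteins from one transcript. A downstream WPRE enhances transcript stability and expression.

The design allows transduced cells to be selected with puromycin and tracked by bioluminescence. The record does not state a specific application. The associated publication concerns CAR-T cell engineering, where luciferase-labelled cell lines of this kind are commonly used.
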