Features (pLannotate 1.2.2; 28 found; start..end, strand, type, name):
      5..231     +  promoter       RSV promoter: Rous sarcoma virus enhancer/promoter
    232..412     +  LTR            5' LTR (truncated): truncated 5' long terminal repeat (LTR) from HIV-1
    459..584     +  misc_feature   HIV-1 Ψ: packaging signal of human immunodeficiency virus type 1
    568..931     +  CDS            HIV-1 gag (fragment): gag protein from human immunodeficiency virus 1; gag
   1077..1310    +  misc_feature   RRE: The Rev response element (RRE) of HIV-1 allows for Rev-dependent mRNA export from the nucleus to the cytoplasm.
   1687..1715    +  CDS            Rev (fragment): human immunodeficiency virus 1 (HIV-1) Rev protein; rev; enhances nuclear export of unspliced and incompletely spliced viral mRNAs
   1741..1858    +  misc_feature   cPPT/CTS: central polypurine tract and central termination sequence of HIV-1
   1924..1990    +  CDS            small t antigen (fragment): SV40 (simian virus 40) small t antigen
   2016..2227    +  promoter       EF-1α core promoter: core promoter for human elongation factor EF-1α
   2228..3166    +  intron         EF-1α intron A: intron upstream of the start codon of human EF-1α
   3188..3784    +  CDS            PuroR (fragment): puromycin N-acetyltransferase; pac from Streptomyces; confers resistance to puromycin
   3851..5503    +  CDS            luciferase: firefly luciferase; luc+; enhanced luc+ version of the luciferase gene
   5525..6113    +  misc_feature   WPRE: woodchuck hepatitis virus posttranscriptional regulatory element
   6164..6183    +  misc_feature   cPPT/CTS (fragment): central polypurine tract and central termination sequence of HIV-1
   6185..6418    +  LTR            3' LTR (ΔU3): self-inactivating 3' long terminal repeat (LTR) from HIV-1
   6496..6617    +  polyA_signal   SV40 poly(A) signal: SV40 polyadenylation signal
   6657..6792    +  rep_origin     SV40 ori: SV40 origin of replication
   6813..6831    -  promoter       T7 promoter: promoter for bacteriophage T7 RNA polymerase
   6839..6994    +  CDS            lacZα (fragment): LacZα fragment of β-galactosidase; lacZ fragment
   6999..7427    +  rep_origin     f1 ori (sequence partly withheld): f1 bacteriophage origin of replication; arrow indicates direction of (+) strand synthesis
   7480..7584    +  promoter       AmpR promoter: bla
   7585..8445    +  CDS            AmpR: β-lactamase; bla; confers resistance to ampicillin, carbenicillin, and related antibiotics
   8616..9204    +  rep_origin     ori: high-copy-number ColE1/pMB1/pBR322/pUC origin of replication
   9387..9479    +  CDS            lacI (fragment): lac repressor; lacI; The lac repressor binds to the lac operator to inhibit transcription in E. coli. This inhibition can be relieved by adding lactose or isopropyl-β-D-thiogalactopyranoside (IPTG).
   9492..9513    +  protein_bind   CAP binding site: CAP binding activates transcription in the presence of cAMP. E. coli catabolite activator protein
   9528..9558    +  promoter       lac promoter: promoter for the E. coli lac operon
   9566..9582    +  protein_bind   lac operator: The lac repressor binds to the lac operator to inhibit transcription in E. coli. This inhibition can be relieved by adding lactose or isopropyl-β-D-thiogalactopyranoside (IPTG). lac repressor encoded by lacI
   9627..9645    +  promoter       T3 promoter: promoter for bacteriophage T3 RNA polymerase
>Addgene plasmid #192203 | pXD023 - pLKO-EF1a-Puro-P2A-FLuc-WPRE | addgene full sequence | sequence record 375119 | Addgene NGS Result
TTAATGTAGTCTTATGCAATACTCTTGTAGTCTTGCAACATGGTAACGATGAGTTAGCAACATGCCTTAC
AAGGAGAGAAAAAGCACCGTGCATGCCGATTGGTGGAAGTAAGGTGGTACGATCGTGCCTTATTAGGAAG
GCAACAGACGGGTCTGACATGGATTGGACGAACCACTGAATTGCCGCATTGCAGAGATATTGTATTTAAG
TGCCTAGCTCGATACATAAACGGGTCTCTCTGGTTAGACCAGATCTGAGCCTGGGAGCTCTCTGGCTAAC
TAGGGAACCCACTGCTTAAGCCTCAATAAAGCTTGCCTTGAGTGCTTCAAGTAGTGTGTGCCCGTCTGTT
GTGTGACTCTGGTAACTAGAGATCCCTCAGACCCTTTTAGTCAGTGTGGAAAATCTCTAGCAGTGGCGCC
CGAACAGGGACTTGAAAGCGAAAGGGAAACCAGAGGAGCTCTCTCGACGCAGGACTCGGCTTGCTGAAGC
GCGCACGGCAAGAGGCGAGGGGCGGCGACTGGTGAGTACGCCAAAAATTTTGACTAGCGGAGGCTAGAAG
GAGAGAGATGGGTGCGAGAGCGTCAGTATTAAGCGGGGGAGAATTAGATCGCGATGGGAAAAAATTCGGT
TAAGGCCAGGGGGAAAGAAAAAATATAAATTAAAACATATAGTATGGGCAAGCAGGGAGCTAGAACGATT
CGCAGTTAATCCTGGCCTGTTAGAAACATCAGAAGGCTGTAGACAAATACTGGGACAGCTACAACCATCC
CTTCAGACAGGATCAGAAGAACTTAGATCATTATATAATACAGTAGCAACCCTCTATTGTGTGCATCAAA
GGATAGAGATAAAAGACACCAAGGAAGCTTTAGACAAGATAGAGGAAGAGCAAAACAAAAGTAAGACCAC
CGCACAGCAAGCGGCCGCTGATCTTCAGACCTGGAGGAGGAGATATGAGGGACAATTGGAGAAGTGAATT
ATATAAATATAAAGTAGTAAAAATTGAACCATTAGGAGTAGCACCCACCAAGGCAAAGAGAAGAGTGGTG
CAGAGAGAAAAAAGAGCAGTGGGAATAGGAGCTTTGTTCCTTGGGTTCTTGGGAGCAGCAGGAAGCACTA
TGGGCGCAGCGTCAATGACGCTGACGGTACAGGCCAGACAATTATTGTCTGGTATAGTGCAGCAGCAGAA
CAATTTGCTGAGGGCTATTGAGGCGCAACAGCATCTGTTGCAACTCACAGTCTGGGGCATCAAGCAGCTC
CAGGCAAGAATCCTGGCTGTGGAAAGATACCTAAAGGATCAACAGCTCCTGGGGATTTGGGGTTGCTCTG
GAAAACTCATTTGCACCACTGCTGTGCCTTGGAATGCTAGTTGGAGTAATAAATCTCTGGAACAGATTTG
GAATCACACGACCTGGATGGAGTGGGACAGAGAAATTAACAATTACACAAGCTTAATACACTCCTTAATT
GAAGAATCGCAAAACCAGCAAGAAAAGAATGAACAAGAATTATTGGAATTAGATAAATGGGCAAGTTTGT
GGAATTGGTTTAACATAACAAATTGGCTGTGGTATATAAAATTATTCATAATGATAGTAGGAGGCTTGGT
AGGTTTAAGAATAGTTTTTGCTGTACTTTCTATAGTGAATAGAGTTAGGCAGGGATATTCACCATTATCG
TTTCAGACCCACCTCCCAACCCCGAGGGGACCCGAGACAAATGGCAGTATTCATCCACAATTTTAAAAGA
AAAGGGGGGATTGGGGGGTACAGTGCAGGGGAAAGAATAGTAGACATAATAGCAACAGACATACAAACTA
AAGAATTACAAAAACAAATTACAAAAATTCAAAATTTTCGGGTTTATTACAGGGACAGCAGAGATCCACT
TTGGCGCCGGCTCGAGGGGGCCCGGGTGCAAAGATGGATAAAGTTTTAAACAGAGAGGAATCTTTGCAGC
TAATGGACCTTCTAGGTCTTGAAAGGAGTGGGAATTGGCTCCGGTGCCCGTCAGTGGGCAGAGCGCACAT
CGCCCACAGTCCCCGAGAAGTTGGGGGGAGGGGTCGGCAATTGATCCGGTGCCTAGAGAAGGTGGCGCGG
GGTAAACTGGGAAAGTGATGTCGTGTACTGGCTCCGCCTTTTTCCCGAGGGTGGGGGAGAACCGTATATA
AGTGCAGTAGTCGCCGTGAACGTTCTTTTTCGCAACGGGTTTGCCGCCAGAACACAGGTAAGTGCCGTGT
GTGGTTCCCGCGGGCCTGGCCTCTTTACGGGTTATGGCCCTTGCGTGCCTTGAATTACTTCCACCTGGCT
GCAGTACGTGATTCTTGATCCCGAGCTTCGGGTTGGAAGTGGGTGGGAGAGTTCGAGGCCTTGCGCTTAA
GGAGCCCCTTCGCCTCGTGCTTGAGTTGAGGCCTGGCCTGGGCGCTGGGGCCGCCGCGTGCGAATCTGGT
GGCACCTTCGCGCCTGTCTCGCTGCTTTCGATAAGTCTCTAGCCATTTAAAATTTTTGATGACCTGCTGC
GACGCTTTTTTTCTGGCAAGATAGTCTTGTAAATGCGGGCCAAGATCTGCACACTGGTATTTCGGTTTTT
GGGGCCGCGGGCGGCGACGGGGCCCGTGCGTCCCAGCGCACATGTTCGGCGAGGCGGGGCCTGCGAGCGC
GGCCACCGAGAATCGGACGGGGGTAGTCTCAAGCTGGCCGGCCTGCTCTGGTGCCTGGCCTCGCGCCGCC
GTGTATCGCCCCGCCCTGGGCGGCAAGGCTGGCCCGGTCGGCACCAGTTGCGTGAGCGGAAAGATGGCCG
CTTCCCGGCCCTGCTGCAGGGAGCTCAAAATGGAGGACGCGGCGCTCGGGAGAGCGGGCGGGTGAGTCAC
CCACACAAAGGAAAAGGGCCTTTCCGTCCTCAGCCGTCGCTTCATGTGACTCCACGGAGTACCGGGCGCC
GTCCAGGCACCTCGATTAGTTCTCGAGCTTTTGGAGTACGTCGTCTTTAGGTTGGGGGGAGGGGTTTTAT
GCGATGGAGTTTCCCCACACTGAGTGGGTGGAGACTGAAGTTAGGCCAGCTTGGCACTTGATGTAATTCT
CCTTGGAATTTGCCCTTTTTGAGTTTGGATCTTGGTTCATTCTCAAGCCTCAGACAGTGGTTCAAAGTTT
TTTTCTTCCATTTCAGGTGTCGTGACGTACGGCCACCATGACCGAGTACAAGCCCACGGTGCGCCTCGCC
ACCCGCGACGACGTCCCCAGGGCCGTACGCACCCTCGCCGCCGCGTTCGCCGACTACCCCGCCACGCGCC
ACACCGTCGATCCGGACCGCCACATCGAGCGGGTCACCGAGCTGCAAGAACTCTTCCTCACGCGCGTCGG
GCTCGACATCGGCAAGGTGTGGGTCGCGGACGACGGCGCCGCCGTGGCGGTCTGGACCACGCCGGAGAGC
GTCGAAGCGGGGGCGGTGTTCGCCGAGATCGGCCCGCGCATGGCCGAGTTGAGCGGTTCCCGGCTGGCCG
CGCAGCAACAGATGGAAGGCCTCCTGGCGCCGCACCGGCCCAAGGAGCCCGCGTGGTTCCTGGCCACCGT
CGGAGTCTCGCCCGACCACCAGGGCAAGGGTCTGGGCAGCGCCGTCGTGCTCCCCGGAGTGGAGGCGGCC
GAGCGCGCCGGGGTGCCCGCCTTCCTGGAGACCTCCGCGCCCCGCAACCTCCCCTTCTACGAGCGGCTCG
GCTTCACCGTCACCGCCGACGTCGAGGTGCCCGAAGGACCGCGCACCTGGTGCATGACCCGCAAGCCCGG
TGCCGGATCCGGCGCAACAAACTTCTCTCTGCTGAAACAAGCCGGAGATGTCGAAGAGAATCCTGGACCG
ATGGAAGACGCCAAAAACATAAAGAAAGGCCCGGCGCCATTCTATCCGCTGGAAGATGGAACCGCTGGAG
AGCAACTGCATAAGGCTATGAAGAGATACGCCCTGGTTCCTGGAACAATTGCTTTTACAGATGCACATAT
CGAGGTGGACATCACTTACGCTGAGTACTTCGAAATGTCCGTTCGGTTGGCAGAAGCTATGAAACGATAT
GGGCTGAATACAAATCACAGAATCGTCGTATGCAGTGAAAACTCTCTTCAATTCTTTATGCCGGTGTTGG
GCGCGTTATTTATCGGAGTTGCAGTTGCGCCCGCGAACGACATTTATAATGAACGTGAATTGCTCAACAG
TATGGGCATTTCGCAGCCTACCGTGGTGTTCGTTTCCAAAAAGGGGTTGCAAAAAATTTTGAACGTGCAA
AAAAAGCTCCCAATCATCCAAAAAATTATTATCATGGATTCTAAAACGGATTACCAGGGATTTCAGTCGA
TGTACACGTTCGTCACATCTCATCTACCTCCCGGTTTTAATGAATACGATTTTGTGCCAGAGTCCTTCGA
TAGGGACAAGACAATTGCACTGATCATGAACTCCTCTGGATCTACTGGTCTGCCTAAAGGTGTCGCTCTG
CCTCATAGAACTGCCTGCGTGAGATTCTCGCATGCCAGAGATCCTATTTTTGGCAATCAAATCATTCCGG
ATACTGCGATTTTAAGTGTTGTTCCATTCCATCACGGTTTTGGAATGTTTACTACACTCGGATATTTGAT
ATGTGGATTTCGAGTCGTCTTAATGTATAGATTTGAAGAGGAGCTGTTTCTGAGGAGCCTTCAGGATTAC
AAGATTCAAAGTGCGCTGCTGGTGCCAACCCTATTCTCCTTCTTCGCCAAAAGCACTCTGATTGACAAAT
ACGATTTATCTAATTTACACGAAATTGCTTCTGGTGGCGCTCCCCTCTCTAAGGAAGTCGGGGAAGCGGT
TGCCAAGAGGTTCCATCTGCCAGGTATCAGGCAAGGATATGGGCTCACTGAGACTACATCAGCTATTCTG
ATTACACCCGAGGGGGATGATAAACCGGGCGCGGTCGGTAAAGTTGTTCCATTTTTTGAAGCGAAGGTTG
TGGATCTGGATACCGGGAAAACGCTGGGCGTTAATCAAAGAGGCGAACTGTGTGTGAGAGGTCCTATGAT
TATGTCCGGTTATGTAAACAATCCGGAAGCGACCAACGCCTTGATTGACAAGGATGGATGGCTACATTCT
GGAGACATAGCTTACTGGGACGAAGACGAACACTTCTTCATCGTTGACCGCCTGAAGTCTCTGATTAAGT
ACAAAGGCTATCAGGTGGCTCCCGCTGAATTGGAATCCATCTTGCTCCAACACCCCAACATCTTCGACGC
AGGTGTCGCAGGTCTTCCCGACGATGACGCCGGTGAACTTCCCGCCGCCGTTGTTGTTTTGGAGCACGGA
AAGACGATGACGGAAAAAGAGATCGTGGATTACGTCGCCAGTCAAGTAACAACCGCGAAAAAGTTGCGCG
GAGGAGTTGTGTTTGTGGACGAAGTACCGAAAGGTCTTACCGGAAAACTCGACGCAAGAAAAATCAGAGA
GATCCTCATAAAGGCCAAGAAGGGCGGAAAGATCGCCGTGTAAGAATTCACGCGTTAAGTCGACAATCAA
CCTCTGGATTACAAAATTTGTGAAAGATTGACTGGTATTCTTAACTATGTTGCTCCTTTTACGCTATGTG
GATACGCTGCTTTAATGCCTTTGTATCATGCTATTGCTTCCCGTATGGCTTTCATTTTCTCCTCCTTGTA
TAAATCCTGGTTGCTGTCTCTTTATGAGGAGTTGTGGCCCGTTGTCAGGCAACGTGGCGTGGTGTGCACT
GTGTTTGCTGACGCAACCCCCACTGGTTGGGGCATTGCCACCACCTGTCAGCTCCTTTCCGGGACTTTCG
CTTTCCCCCTCCCTATTGCCACGGCGGAACTCATCGCCGCCTGCCTTGCCCGCTGCTGGACAGGGGCTCG
GCTGTTGGGCACTGACAATTCCGTGGTGTTGTCGGGGAAATCATCGTCCTTTCCTTGGCTGCTCGCCTGT
GTTGCCACCTGGATTCTGCGCGGGACGTCCTTCTGCTACGTCCCTTCGGCCCTCAATCCAGCGGACCTTC
CTTCCCGCGGCCTGCTGCCGGCTCTGCGGCCTCTTCCGCGTCTTCGCCTTCGCCCTCAGACGAGTCGGAT
CTCCCTTTGGGCCGCCTCCCCGCGTCGACTTTAAGACCAATGACTTACAAGGCAGCTGTAGATCTTAGCC
ACTTTTTAAAAGAAAAGGGGGGACTGGAAGGGCTAATTCACTCCCAACGAAGACAAGATCTGCTTTTTGC
TTGTACTGGGTCTCTCTGGTTAGACCAGATCTGAGCCTGGGAGCTCTCTGGCTAACTAGGGAACCCACTG
CTTAAGCCTCAATAAAGCTTGCCTTGAGTGCTTCAAGTAGTGTGTGCCCGTCTGTTGTGTGACTCTGGTA
ACTAGAGATCCCTCAGACCCTTTTAGTCAGTGTGGAAAATCTCTAGCAGTACGTATAGTAGTTCATGTCA
TCTTATTATTCAGTATTTATAACTTGCAAAGAAATGAATATCAGAGAGTGAGAGGAACTTGTTTATTGCA
GCTTATAATGGTTACAAATAAAGCAATAGCATCACAAATTTCACAAATAAAGCATTTTTTTCACTGCATT
CTAGTTGTGGTTTGTCCAAACTCATCAATGTATCTTATCATGTCTGGCTCTAGCTATCCCGCCCCTAACT
CCGCCCATCCCGCCCCTAACTCCGCCCAGTTCCGCCCATTCTCCGCCCCATGGCTGACTAATTTTTTTTA
TTTATGCAGAGGCCGAGGCCGCCTCGGCCTCTGAGCTATTCCAGAAGTAGTGAGGAGGCTTTTTTGGAGG
CCTAGGGACGTACCCAATTCGCCCTATAGTGAGTCGTATTACGCGCGCTCACTGGCCGTCGTTTTACAAC
GTCGTGACTGGGAAAACCCTGGCGTTACCCAACTTAATCGCCTTGCAGCACATCCCCCTTTCGCCAGCTG
GCGTAATAGCGAAGAGGCCCGCACCGATCGCCCTTCCCAACAGTTGCGCAGCCTGAATGGCGAATGGG
[124 nt withheld, positions 6999-7122]
C
[91 nt withheld, positions 7124-7214]
A
[49 nt withheld, positions 7216-7264]
CCTTTGACGTTGGAGTCCACGTTCTTT
[37 nt withheld, positions 7292-7328]
ACCCTATCTCGGTCTATTCTTTTGATTTATAAGGGATTTTGCCGATTTCGGCCTATTGGTTAAAAAATGA
GCTGATTTAACAAAAATTTAACGCGAATTTTAACAAAATATTAACGCTTACAATTTAGGTGGCACTTTTC
GGGGAAATGTGCGCGGAACCCCTATTTGTTTATTTTTCTAAATACATTCAAATATGTATCCGCTCATGAG
ACAATAACCCTGATAAATGCTTCAATAATATTGAAAAAGGAAGAGTATGAGTATTCAACATTTCCGTGTC
GCCCTTATTCCCTTTTTTGCGGCATTTTGCCTTCCTGTTTTTGCTCACCCAGAAACGCTGGTGAAAGTAA
AAGATGCTGAAGATCAGTTGGGTGCACGAGTGGGTTACATCGAACTGGATCTCAACAGCGGTAAGATCCT
TGAGAGTTTTCGCCCCGAAGAACGTTTTCCAATGATGAGCACTTTTAAAGTTCTGCTATGTGGCGCGGTA
TTATCCCGTATTGACGCCGGGCAAGAGCAACTCGGTCGCCGCATACACTATTCTCAGAATGACTTGGTTG
AGTACTCACCAGTCACAGAAAAGCATCTTACGGATGGCATGACAGTAAGAGAATTATGCAGTGCTGCCAT
AACCATGAGTGATAACACTGCGGCCAACTTACTTCTGACAACGATCGGAGGACCGAAGGAGCTAACCGCT
TTTTTGCACAACATGGGGGATCATGTAACTCGCCTTGATCGTTGGGAACCGGAGCTGAATGAAGCCATAC
CAAACGACGAGCGTGACACCACGATGCCTGTAGCAATGGCAACAACGTTGCGCAAACTATTAACTGGCGA
ACTACTTACTCTAGCTTCCCGGCAACAATTAATAGACTGGATGGAGGCGGATAAAGTTGCAGGACCACTT
CTGCGCTCGGCCCTTCCGGCTGGCTGGTTTATTGCTGATAAATCTGGAGCCGGTGAGCGTGGGTCTCGCG
GTATCATTGCAGCACTGGGGCCAGATGGTAAGCCCTCCCGTATCGTAGTTATCTACACGACGGGGAGTCA
GGCAACTATGGATGAACGAAATAGACAGATCGCTGAGATAGGTGCCTCACTGATTAAGCATTGGTAACTG
TCAGACCAAGTTTACTCATATATACTTTAGATTGATTTAAAACTTCATTTTTAATTTAAAAGGATCTAGG
TGAAGATCCTTTTTGATAATCTCATGACCAAAATCCCTTAACGTGAGTTTTCGTTCCACTGAGCGTCAGA
CCCCGTAGAAAAGATCAAAGGATCTTCTTGAGATCCTTTTTTTCTGCGCGTAATCTGCTGCTTGCAAACA
AAAAAACCACCGCTACCAGCGGTGGTTTGTTTGCCGGATCAAGAGCTACCAACTCTTTTTCCGAAGGTAA
CTGGCTTCAGCAGAGCGCAGATACCAAATACTGTTCTTCTAGTGTAGCCGTAGTTAGGCCACCACTTCAA
GAACTCTGTAGCACCGCCTACATACCTCGCTCTGCTAATCCTGTTACCAGTGGCTGCTGCCAGTGGCGAT
AAGTCGTGTCTTACCGGGTTGGACTCAAGACGATAGTTACCGGATAAGGCGCAGCGGTCGGGCTGAACGG
GGGGTTCGTGCACACAGCCCAGCTTGGAGCGAACGACCTACACCGAACTGAGATACCTACAGCGTGAGCT
ATGAGAAAGCGCCACGCTTCCCGAAGGGAGAAAGGCGGACAGGTATCCGGTAAGCGGCAGGGTCGGAACA
GGAGAGCGCACGAGGGAGCTTCCAGGGGGAAACGCCTGGTATCTTTATAGTCCTGTCGGGTTTCGCCACC
TCTGACTTGAGCGTCGATTTTTGTGATGCTCGTCAGGGGGGCGGAGCCTATGGAAAAACGCCAGCAACGC
GGCCTTTTTACGGTTCCTGGCCTTTTGCTGGCCTTTTGCTCACATGTTCTTTCCTGCGTTATCCCCTGAT
TCTGTGGATAACCGTATTACCGCCTTTGAGTGAGCTGATACCGCTCGCCGCAGCCGAACGACCGAGCGCA
GCGAGTCAGTGAGCGAGGAAGCGGAAGAGCGCCCAATACGCAAACCGCCTCTCCCCGCGCGTTGGCCGAT
TCATTAATGCAGCTGGCACGACAGGTTTCCCGACTGGAAAGCGGGCAGTGAGCGCAACGCAATTAATGTG
AGTTAGCTCACTCATTAGGCACCCCAGGCTTTACACTTTATGCTTCCGGCTCGTATGTTGTGTGGAATTG
TGAGCGGATAACAATTTCACACAGGAAACAGCTATGACCATGATTACGCCAAGCGCGCAATTAACCCTCA
CTAAAGGGAACAAAAGCTGGAGCTGCAAGC
